Addgene plasmid #84679: pGEX6P1-GST-Laforin C250S
Purpose: bacterial expression, GST-fusion protein
Depositing lab: Ayano Satoh. Depositing organization: Okayama University. Publication: S-nitrosylation of laforin inhibits its phosphatase activity and is implicated in Lafora disease. Toyota R, Honjo Y, Imajo R, Satoh A. Sciencematters 10.19185/matters.201606000014.
Backbone
  Vector backbone: pGEX6P1
  Backbone size w/o insert (bp): 4900
  Vector type: Bacterial Expression
Growth in bacteria
  Bacterial resistance: Ampicillin, 100 μg/mL
  Growth temperature: 37°C
  Growth strain: DH5alpha
  Copy number: High Copy
Gene/Insert
  Gene/Insert name: Laforin
  Species: H. sapiens (human)
  Entrez Gene: EPM2A (a.k.a. EPM2, MELF)
  Tag / fusion protein: GST (N terminal on insert)
  Cloning method: Restriction Enzyme; 5′ cloning site BamHI (unknown if destroyed); 3′ cloning site BamHI (unknown if destroyed)
  Sequencing primers: 5′ GGGCTGGCAAGCCACGTTTGGTG
Terms and licenses: Academic/Nonprofit Terms; Industry Terms: Not Available to Industry
Depositor comments: Addgene Sanger sequencing results found extra YSSGRIVTD at C-term of Laforin
How to cite: pGEX6P1-GST-Laforin C250S was a gift from Ayano Satoh (Addgene plasmid # 84679 ; http://n2t.net/addgene:84679 ; RRID:Addgene_84679)
