[The description below was written by a language model from this plasmid's Addgene catalogue record.]
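Description:
pGEX6P1-GST-Laforin C250S is a bacterial expression plasmid built on the pGEX6P1 backbone (about 4.9 kb without insert) for producing human laforin, the product of the EPM2A gene, as a glutathione S-transferase fusion in E. coli. It is maintained as a high-copy plasmid under ampicillin selection. No feature table accompanies the record, so the promoter and origin are not explicitly listed. Vectors of the pGEX-6P series generally drive expression from the IPTG-inducible tac promoter, carry lacI for repression, and place a PreScission protease recognition site between GST and the cloning site so that the tag can be removed after glutathione-affinity purification.

The laforin coding sequence was inserted by restriction cloning using BamHI at both the 5′ and 3′ ends, and the record does not say whether these sites were preserved. GST sits at the N terminus of the insert. The construct name indicates a cysteine-to-serine substitution at position 250, although the record does not separately describe the mutation or its intended effect. The associated publication concerns inhibition of laforin phosphatase activity by S-nitrosylation and its relevance to Lafora disease, so this plasmid plausibly serves as a cysteine mutant for comparison with wild-type protein in such biochemical assays, though that role is an inference. Repository sequencing found a short stretch of nine extra residues appended to the C terminus of laforin. Users should take this into account when interpreting the size or behaviour of the purified protein.
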