>Addgene plasmid #84679 | pGEX6P1-GST-Laforin C250S | addgene partial sequence | sequence record 166502 | pGEX3 5'-CCGGGAGCTGCATGTGTCAGAGG-3'
AACGCGCGAGGCAGATCGTCAGTCAGTCACGATGCGGCCGCTCGAGTACAGGCTACACACAGAAGAACGA
ACCTTCCCAAATTTCTGGAAAAAATCTTCTTGTGCCCGGGCCAAGGCCTCTTCGTCAATGTAGACAGCCG
GCCTCTTGGCCATGAGGAAATACTGCACCTTCCTCAGATTCCAGCCCATCACATACTGGAGCCAGCCGCA
GACAGCCGCGGTGGAGCGGCCCACCCCAGCGTTGCAGTGCACGTACACGATGTGTCCCTTCTCCAGCAGC
GCATGCAGCAGGCTCACCGCCTGGGGCAGCATCTGTACTCGGCCTTCGGTGCTCATATCTGGTGTTGGCA
TCCAGATGTAGGCCAAGCCTTCTTCCCTATATAGTTTAATCATAGTGTCTGGAGTCATGGGCTCTGGGTA
GCGGTTACAGCCTGAGGAATTCTGTACAATATCCCATTCAGTCTGGAAATTCATTACAGCTGTAATCCCC
AATTCATGCTTCAGTTTGATGGTTACATGTTCCACCTGACGAGGGCAGCTACCCAGCCAGATATTTGGTA
GAATTCTTGAATAATGCATGGCTTGGTGGCCTGCAATATTAAAATAGAAGTCTGTTGTGTGC
